>Addgene plasmid #99499 | pAP996-1 | addgene full sequence | sequence record 193081 | Addgene NGS Result
GCGTATTGGGCGCTCTTCCGCTTCCTCGCTCACTGACTCGCTGCGCTCGGTCGTTCGGCTGCGGCGAGCG
GTATCAGCTCACTCAAAGGCGGTAATACGGTTATCCACAGAATCAGGGGATAACGCAGGAAAGAACATGT
GAGCAAAAGGCCAGCAAAAGGCCAGGAACCGTAAAAAGGCCGCGTTGCTGGCGTTTTTCCATAGGCTCCG
CCCCCCTGACGAGCATCACAAAAATCGACGCTCAAGTCAGAGGTGGCGAAACCCGACAGGACTATAAAGA
TACCAGGCGTTTCCCCCTGGAAGCTCCCTCGTGCGCTCTCCTGTTCCGACCCTGCCGCTTACCGGATACC
TGTCCGCCTTTCTCCCTTCGGGAAGCGTGGCGCTTTCTCATAGCTCACGCTGTAGGTATCTCAGTTCGGT
GTAGGTCGTTCGCTCCAAGCTGGGCTGTGTGCACGAACCCCCCGTTCAGCCCGACCGCTGCGCCTTATCC
GGTAACTATCGTCTTGAGTCCAACCCGGTAAGACACGACTTATCGCCACTGGCAGCAGCCACTGGTAACA
GGATTAGCAGAGCGAGGTATGTAGGCGGTGCTACAGAGTTCTTGAAGTGGTGGCCTAACTACGGCTACAC
TAGAAGAACAGTATTTGGTATCTGCGCTCTGCTGAAGCCAGTTACCTTCGGAAAAAGAGTTGGTAGCTCT
TGATCCGGCAAACAAACCACCGCTGGTAGCGGTGGTTTTTTTGTTTGCAAGCAGCAGATTACGCGCAGAA
AAAAAGGATCTCAAGAAGATCCTTTGATCTTTTCTACGGGGTCTGACGCTCAGTGGAACGAAAACTCACG
TTAAGGGATTTTGGTCATGAGATTATCAAAAAGGATCTTCACCTAGATCCTTTTAAATTAAAAATGAAGT
TTTAAATCAATCTAAAGTATATATGAGTAAACTTGGTCTGACAGTTACCAATGCTTAATCAGTGAGGCAC
CTATCTCAGCGATCTGTCTATTTCGTTCATCCATAGTTGCCTGACTCCCCGTCGTGTAGATAACTACGAT
ACGGGAGGGCTTACCATCTGGCCCCAGTGCTGCAATGATACCGCGAGACCCACGCTCACCGGCTCCAGAT
TTATCAGCAATAAACCAGCCAGCCGGAAGGGCCGAGCGCAGAAGTGGTCCTGCAACTTTATCCGCCTCCA
TCCAGTCTATTAATTGTTGCCGGGAAGCTAGAGTAAGTAGTTCGCCAGTTAATAGTTTGCGCAACGTTGT
TGCCATTGCTACAGGCATCGTGGTGTCACGCTCGTCGTTTGGTATGGCTTCATTCAGCTCCGGTTCCCAA
CGATCAAGGCGAGTTACATGATCCCCCATGTTGTGCAAAAAAGCGGTTAGCTCCTTCGGTCCTCCGATCG
TTGTCAGAAGTAAGTTGGCCGCAGTGTTATCACTCATGGTTATGGCAGCACTGCATAATTCTCTTACTGT
CATGCCATCCGTAAGATGCTTTTCTGTGACTGGTGAGTACTCAACCAAGTCATTCTGAGAATAGTGTATG
CGGCGACCGAGTTGCTCTTGCCCGGCGTCAATACGGGATAATACCGCGCCACATAGCAGAACTTTAAAAG
TGCTCATCATTGGAAAACGTTCTTCGGGGCGAAAACTCTCAAGGATCTTACCGCTGTTGAGATCCAGTTC
GATGTAACCCACTCGTGCACCCAACTGATCTTCAGCATCTTTTACTTTCACCAGCGTTTCTGGGTGAGCA
AAAACAGGAAGGCAAAATGCCGCAAAAAAGGGAATAAGGGCGACACGGAAATGTTGAATACTCATACTCT
TCCTTTTTCAATATTATTGAAGCATTTATCAGGGTTATTGTCTCATGAGCGGATACATATTTGAATGTAT
TTAGAAAAATAAACAAATAGGGGTTCCGCGCACATTTCCCCGAAAAGTGCCACCTGACGTCTAAGAAACC
ATTATTATCATGACATTAACCTATAAAAATAGGCGTATCACGAGGCCCTTTCGTCTCGCGCGTTTCGGTG
ATGACGGTGAAAACCTCTGACACATGCAGCTCCCGGAGACGGTCACAGCTTGTCTGTAAGCGGATGCCGG
GAGCAGACAAGCCCGTCAGGGCGCGTCAGCGGGTGTTGGCGGGTGTCGGGGCTGGCTTAACTATGCGGCA
TCAGAGCAGATTGTACTGAGAGTGCACCATATGCGGTGTGAAATACCGCACAGATGCGTAAGGAGAAAAT
ACCGCATCAGGCGCCATTCGCCATTCAGGCTGCGCAACTGTTGGGAAGGGCGATCGGTGCGGGCCTCTTC
GCTATTACGCCAGCTGGCGAAAGGGGGATGTGCTGCAAGGCGATTAAGTTGGGTAACGCCAGGGTTTTCC
CAGTCACGACGTTGTAAAACGACGGCCAGTGAATTCGAGCTCGGTACCCGGGGATCGACTACAAAGACCA
TGACGGTGATTATAAAGATCATGATATCGATTACAAGGATGACGATGACAAGGTGAGTAAAGGAGAAGAA
CTTTTCACTGGAGTTGTCCCAATTCTTGTTGAATTAGATGGTGATGTTAATGGGCACAAATTTTCTGTCA
GTGGAGAGGGTGAAGGTGATGCAACATACGGAAAACTTACCCTTAAATTTATTTGCACTACTGGAAAACT
ACCTGTTCCATGGCCAACACTTGTCACTACTCTGACCTACGGCGTGCAGTGCTTCAGCCGGTACCCCGAC
CACATGAAGCAGCATGACTTTTTCAAGAGTGCCATGCCCGAAGGTTATGTACAGGAAAGAACTATATTTT
TCAAAGATGACGGGAACTACAAGACACGTGCTGAAGTCAAGTTTGAAGGTGATACCCTTGTTAATAGAAT
CGAGTTAAAAGGTATTGATTTTAAAGAAGATGGAAACATTCTTGGACACAAATTGGAATACAACTATAAC
TCACACAATGTATACATCATGGCAGACAAACAAAAGAATGGAATCAAAGTTAACTTCAAAATTAGACACA
ACATTGAAGATGGAAGCGTTCAACTAGCAGACCATTATCAACAAAATACTCCAATTGGCGATGGCCCTGT
CCTTTTACCAGACAACCATTACCTGTCCACACAATCTAAGCTTTCGAAAGATCCCAACGAAAAGAGAGAC
CACATGGTCCTTCTTGAGTTTGTAACAGCTGCTGGGATTACACTCGGCATGGACGAGCTGTACAAGTGCC
CGGGGGATCGGTGGAGCTCCACCGGTGGCGGCCGCTCTAGAACTAGTGAGAACCTCTACTTCCAAGGAGA
TCCTCTAGAGTCGACCTGCAGGCATGCAAGCTTGGCGTAATCATGGTCATAGCTGTTTCCTGTGTGAAAT
TGTTATCCGCTCACAATTCCACACAACATACGAGCCGGAAGCATAAAGTGTAAAGCCTGGGGTGCCTAAT
GAGTGAGCTAACTCACATTAATTGCGTTGCGCTCACTGCCCGCTTTCCAGTCGGGAAACCTGTCGTGCCA
GCTGCATTAATGAATCGGCCAACGCGCGGGGAGAGGCGGTTT
Features (pLannotate 1.2.2; 14 found; start..end, strand, type, name):
    196..784     -  rep_origin     ori: high-copy-number ColE1/pMB1/pBR322/pUC origin of replication
    955..1815    -  CDS            AmpR: β-lactamase; bla; confers resistance to ampicillin, carbenicillin, and related antibiotics
   1816..1920    -  promoter       AmpR promoter: bla
   2015..2050    +  CDS            rop (fragment): Rop protein, which maintains plasmids at low copy number; rop
   2152..2251    +  misc_feature   bom (fragment): basis of mobility region from pBR322
   2257..2414    -  CDS            lacZα (fragment): LacZα fragment of β-galactosidase; lacZ fragment
   2437..2502    +  CDS            3xFLAG: three tandem FLAG® epitope tags, followed by an enterokinase cleavage site
   2503..3216    +  CDS            mEGFP: mEGFP is a basic (constitutively fluorescent) green fluorescent protein published in 2002, derived from Aequorea victoria. It has moderate acid sensitivity.
   3243..3268    +  misc_feature   MCS (fragment): pBluescript multiple cloning site
   3289..3323    +  misc_feature   MCS (fragment): pUC18/19 multiple cloning site
   3360..3376    -  protein_bind   lac operator: The lac repressor binds to the lac operator to inhibit transcription in E. coli. This inhibition can be relieved by adding lactose or isopropyl-β-D-thiogalactopyranoside (IPTG). lac repressor encoded by lacI
   3384..3414    -  promoter       lac promoter: promoter for the E. coli lac operon
   3429..3450    -  protein_bind   CAP binding site: CAP binding activates transcription in the presence of cAMP. E. coli catabolite activator protein
   3463..13      -  CDS            lacI (fragment) (across the origin): lac repressor; lacI; The lac repressor binds to the lac operator to inhibit transcription in E. coli. This inhibition can be relieved by adding lactose or isopropyl-β-D-thiogalactopyranoside (IPTG).
