[The description below was written by a language model from this plasmid's Addgene catalogue record and pLannotate feature annotations shown in this document.]
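Description:
pAP996-1 is a small (about 3.5 kb) pUC19-based plasmid that stores a tagging cassette, 3XFlag::meGFP::linker::TEV, intended for work in C. elegans. It is propagated in E. coli as a high-copy plasmid through the ColE1/pUC origin and selected with ampicillin via the β-lactamase gene and its native promoter. The remaining annotated backbone elements are standard pUC19 remnants: short rop, bom and lacI fragments, a lacZα fragment, and the lac promoter, operator and CAP binding site flanking the cloning region.

The insert sits in the pUC19 polylinker, disrupting lacZα, and was introduced by ligation-independent cloning. The feature table identifies a 3xFLAG epitope tag running directly into a monomeric enhanced GFP (mEGFP) coding sequence. The linker and TEV protease recognition site named in the catalogue entry are not separately annotated, but would presumably lie in the short stretch just downstream of mEGFP, where only polylinker fragments are called. The cassette is oriented opposite to the lac promoter, and no eukaryotic promoter, 3′ UTR or homology arms are annotated, so although the repository lists it as a bacterial expression vector, it looks more like a template than an expression construct. The associated publication concerns CRISPR-Cas9 genome editing in C. elegans with linear repair templates, which suggests the cassette is amplified to generate donor DNA for fusing the tag to endogenous genes. Such a fusion would combine fluorescence imaging, FLAG-based detection or purification, and a TEV site allowing the tag to be cleaved off. The record itself does not spell out this workflow.
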