Addgene plasmid #99499: pAP996-1
Purpose: 3XFlag::meGFP::linker::TEV
Depositing lab: Geraldine Seydoux. Depositing organization: Johns Hopkins University and School of Medicine. Publication: Precision genome editing using CRISPR-Cas9 and linear repair templates in C. elegans. Paix A, Folkmann A, Seydoux G. Methods. 2017 May 15;121-122:86-93. doi: 10.1016/j.ymeth.2017.03.023. Epub 2017 Apr 7. PubMed 28392263.
Backbone
  Vector backbone: pUC19
  Vector type: Bacterial Expression
Growth in bacteria
  Bacterial resistance: Ampicillin, 100 μg/mL
  Growth temperature: 37°C
  Growth strain: DH5alpha
  Copy number: High Copy
Gene/Insert
  Gene/Insert name: 3XFlag::meGFP::linker::TEV
  Species: C. elegans (nematode)
  Cloning method: Ligation Independent Cloning
  Sequencing primers: 5′ M13pUC-Fwd; 3′ M13pUC-Rev
Terms and licenses: Academic/Nonprofit Terms; Industry Terms: Not Available to Industry
How to cite: pAP996-1 was a gift from Geraldine Seydoux (Addgene plasmid # 99499 ; http://n2t.net/addgene:99499 ; RRID:Addgene_99499)
