>Addgene plasmid #99499 | pAP996-1 | depositor partial sequence | sequence record 182155 | Insert + 15bp up/downstream in Plasmid. See for details the File S1 from Paix et al, Methods 2017
CGGTACCCGGGGATCGACTACAAAGACCATGACGGTGATTATAAAGATCATGATATCGATTACAAGGATG
ACGATGACAAGGTGAGTAAAGGAGAAGAACTTTTCACTGGAGTTGTCCCAATTCTTGTTGAATTAGATGG
TGATGTTAATGGGCACAAATTTTCTGTCAGTGGAGAGGGTGAAGGTGATGCAACATACGGAAAACTTACC
CTTAAATTTATTTGCACTACTGGAAAACTACCTGTTCCATGGCCAACACTTGTCACTACTCTGACCTACG
GCGTGCAGTGCTTCAGCCGGTACCCCGACCACATGAAGCAGCATGACTTTTTCAAGAGTGCCATGCCCGA
AGGTTATGTACAGGAAAGAACTATATTTTTCAAAGATGACGGGAACTACAAGACACGTGCTGAAGTCAAG
TTTGAAGGTGATACCCTTGTTAATAGAATCGAGTTAAAAGGTATTGATTTTAAAGAAGATGGAAACATTC
TTGGACACAAATTGGAATACAACTATAACTCACACAATGTATACATCATGGCAGACAAACAAAAGAATGG
AATCAAAGTTAACTTCAAAATTAGACACAACATTGAAGATGGAAGCGTTCAACTAGCAGACCATTATCAA
CAAAATACTCCAATTGGCGATGGCCCTGTCCTTTTACCAGACAACCATTACCTGTCCACACAATCTAAGC
TTTCGAAAGATCCCAACGAAAAGAGAGACCACATGGTCCTTCTTGAGTTTGTAACAGCTGCTGGGATTAC
ACTCGGCATGGACGAGCTGTACAAGTGCCCGGGGGATCGGTGGAGCTCCACCGGTGGCGGCCGCTCTAGA
ACTAGTGAGAACCTCTACTTCCAAGGAGATCCTCTAGAGTCG
